Addgene plasmid #181912: pET28-GFP-mHP1alpha
Purpose: Bacterial protein expression vector for GFP-tagged HP1alpha
Depositing lab: Karsten Rippe. Depositing organization: Deutsches Krebsforschungszentrum (DKFZ). Publication: Mouse Heterochromatin Adopts Digital Compaction States without Showing Hallmarks of HP1-Driven Liquid-Liquid Phase Separation. Erdel F, Rademacher A, Vlijm R, Tunnermann J, Frank L, Weinmann R, Schweigert E, Yserentant K, Hummert J, Bauer C, Schumacher S, Al Alwash A, Normand C, Herten DP, Engelhardt J, Rippe K. Mol Cell. 2020 Apr 16;78(2):236-249.e7. doi: 10.1016/j.molcel.2020.02.005. Epub 2020 Feb 25. PubMed 32101700.
Backbone
  Vector backbone: pET28a(+)
  Backbone manufacturer: Novagen
  Backbone size w/o insert (bp): 5369
  Vector type: Bacterial Expression
Growth in bacteria
  Bacterial resistance: Kanamycin, 50 μg/mL
  Growth temperature: 37°C
  Growth strain: DH5alpha
  Copy number: High Copy
Gene/Insert
  Gene/Insert name: mHP1alpha (alt name: CBX 5)
  Species: M. musculus (mouse)
  Entrez Gene: Cbx5 (a.k.a. 2610029O15Rik, HP1, Hp1a, Hp1alpha)
  Promoter: T7
  Tag / fusion protein: GFP (N terminal on insert)
  Cloning method: Restriction Enzyme; 5′ cloning site NheI (not destroyed); 3′ cloning site BamHI (not destroyed)
Terms and licenses: Academic/Nonprofit Terms; Industry Terms: Not Available to Industry
How to cite: pET28-GFP-mHP1alpha was a gift from Karsten Rippe (Addgene plasmid # 181912 ; http://n2t.net/addgene:181912 ; RRID:Addgene_181912)
