[The description below was written by a language model from this plasmid's Addgene catalogue record and pLannotate feature annotations shown in this document.]
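Description:
pET28-GFP-mHP1alpha is a bacterial protein expression plasmid built on the Novagen pET28a(+) backbone, carrying mouse heterochromatin protein 1 alpha (Cbx5) fused at its N-terminus to EGFP. The sequenced construct is about 6.7 kb. It is maintained in E. coli through a ColE1/pMB1-type origin and selected with kanamycin via the aph(3')-Ia gene. The backbone also retains the bom and rop regions, an f1 phage origin, and short tetracycline-resistance gene remnants that are non-functional leftovers of the pBR322 lineage. The catalogue lists the plasmid as high copy, although the annotated rop gene normally acts to restrain copy number.

Expression is driven by a T7 promoter immediately followed by a lac operator and the T7 gene 10 ribosome binding site, with a plasmid-borne lacI gene supplying repressor. Transcription therefore depends on a host providing T7 RNA polymerase and is typically induced with IPTG. The insert was cloned between NheI and BamHI, downstream of the vector's leader. There the annotation picks up a short His-tag-containing fragment (labelled as a capTEV fragment) and a thrombin cleavage site, consistent with the standard pET28a N-terminal His tag, so the product is probably His–thrombin–EGFP–HP1alpha. A second His-tag fragment lies after the Cbx5 coding region, but the record does not show whether it is translated, which depends on whether the insert ends in a stop codon. A T7 terminator closes the cassette.

HP1alpha binds H3K9-methylated histone tails in heterochromatin, and the plasmid serves to produce recombinant fluorescent HP1alpha. The associated study examined whether mouse heterochromatin shows hallmarks of HP1-driven liquid-liquid phase separation.
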