Features (pLannotate 1.2.2; 22 found; start..end, strand, type, name):
      6..434     +  rep_origin     f1 ori (sequence partly withheld): f1 bacteriophage origin of replication; arrow indicates direction of (+) strand synthesis
    487..544     +  promoter       AmpR promoter (fragment): bla
    553..1368    -  CDS            KanR: aminoglycoside phosphotransferase; aph(3')-Ia; confers resistance to kanamycin in bacteria or G418 (Geneticin®) in eukaryotes
   1490..2078    +  rep_origin     ori: high-copy-number ColE1/pMB1/pBR322/pUC origin of replication
   2264..2403    -  misc_feature   bom: basis of mobility region from pBR322
   2505..2696    -  CDS            rop: Rop protein, which maintains plasmids at low copy number; rop
   2713..3093    +  CDS            YPB1_ECOLX: Protein predicted: Swiss-Prot protein existence level 4. From Escherichia coli.
   3165..3456    -  CDS            TcR (fragment): tetracycline efflux protein; tet; confers resistance to tetracycline
   3471..3492    -  protein_bind   CAP binding site: CAP binding activates transcription in the presence of cAMP. E. coli catabolite activator protein
   3505..4587    -  CDS            lacI: lac repressor; lacI; The lac repressor binds to the lac operator to inhibit transcription in E. coli. This inhibition can be relieved by adding lactose or isopropyl-β-D-thiogalactopyranoside (IPTG).
   4588..4665    -  promoter       lacI promoter: lacI
   4673..4952    -  CDS            TcR (fragment): tetracycline efflux protein; tet; confers resistance to tetracycline
   4974..4992    +  promoter       T7 promoter: promoter for bacteriophage T7 RNA polymerase
   4993..5017    +  protein_bind   lac operator: The lac repressor binds to the lac operator to inhibit transcription in E. coli. This inhibition can be relieved by adding lactose or isopropyl-β-D-thiogalactopyranoside (IPTG). lac repressor encoded by lacI
   5032..5054    +  RBS            RBS: efficient ribosome binding site from bacteriophage T7 gene 10 (Olins and Rangwala, 1989)
   5073..5089    +  CDS            capTEV™ (fragment): composite tag for in vivo biotinylation, TEV protease cleavage, and 6xHis tagging
   5100..5117    +  CDS            thrombin site: thrombin recognition and cleavage site
   5148..5864    +  CDS            EGFP: EGFP is a basic (constitutively fluorescent) green fluorescent protein published in 1996, derived from Aequorea victoria. It is reported to be a rapidly-maturing weak dimer with moderate acid sensitivity.
   5871..6443    +  CDS            Cbx5: CBX5_MOUSE - Also known as Hp1a. Experimental evidence at protein level: Swiss-Prot protein existence level 1. Component of heterochromatin that recognizes and binds histone H3 tails methylated at 'Lys-9' (H3K9me), leading to epigenetic repression. In contrast, it is excluded from chromatin when 'Tyr-41' of histone H3 is phosphorylated (H3Y41ph). Can interact with lamin-B receptor (LBR). This interaction can contribute to the association of the heterochromatin with the inner nuclear membrane. Involved in the formation of functional kinetochore through interaction with MIS12 complex proteins (B
   6493..6510    +  CDS            9xHis (fragment): 9xHis affinity tag
   6520..6569    +  CDS            SET1 (fragment): solubility-enhancement tag derived from T7 phage gene 10B
   6577..6624    +  terminator     T7 terminator: transcription terminator for bacteriophage T7 RNA polymerase
>Addgene plasmid #181912 | pET28-GFP-mHP1alpha | addgene full sequence | sequence record 359617 | Addgene NGS Result
ATGGG
[124 nt withheld, positions 6-129]
C
[91 nt withheld, positions 131-221]
A
[49 nt withheld, positions 223-271]
CCTTTGACGTTGGAGTCCACGTTCTTT
[37 nt withheld, positions 299-335]
ACCCTATCTCGGTCTATTCTTTTGATTTATAAGGGATTTTGCCGATTTCGGCCTATTGGTTAAAAAATGA
GCTGATTTAACAAAAATTTAACGCGAATTTTAACAAAATATTAACGCTTACAATTTAGGTGGCACTTTTC
GGGGAAATGTGCGCGGAACCCCTATTTGTTTATTTTTCTAAATACATTCAAATATGTATCCGCTCATGAA
TTAATTCTTAGAAAAACTCATCGAGCATCAAATGAAACTGCAATTTATTCATATCAGGATTATCAATACC
ATATTTTTGAAAAAGCCGTTTCTGTAATGAAGGAGAAAACTCACCGAGGCAGTTCCATAGGATGGCAAGA
TCCTGGTATCGGTCTGCGATTCCGACTCGTCCAACATCAATACAACCTATTAATTTCCCCTCGTCAAAAA
TAAGGTTATCAAGTGAGAAATCACCATGAGTGACGACTGAATCCGGTGAGAATGGCAAAAGTTTATGCAT
TTCTTTCCAGACTTGTTCAACAGGCCAGCCATTACGCTCGTCATCAAAATCACTCGCATCAACCAAACCG
TTATTCATTCGTGATTGCGCCTGAGCGAGACGAAATACGCGATCGCTGTTAAAAGGACAATTACAAACAG
GAATCGAATGCAACCGGCGCAGGAACACTGCCAGCGCATCAACAATATTTTCACCTGAATCAGGATATTC
TTCTAATACCTGGAATGCTGTTTTCCCGGGGATCGCAGTGGTGAGTAACCATGCATCATCAGGAGTACGG
ATAAAATGCTTGATGGTCGGAAGAGGCATAAATTCCGTCAGCCAGTTTAGTCTGACCATCTCATCTGTAA
CATCATTGGCAACGCTACCTTTGCCATGTTTCAGAAACAACTCTGGCGCATCGGGCTTCCCATACAATCG
ATAGATTGTCGCACCTGATTGCCCGACATTATCGCGAGCCCATTTATACCCATATAAATCAGCATCCATG
TTGGAATTTAATCGCGGCCTAGAGCAAGACGTTTCCCGTTGAATATGGCTCATAACACCCCTTGTATTAC
TGTTTATGTAAGCAGACAGTTTTATTGTTCATGACCAAAATCCCTTAACGTGAGTTTTCGTTCCACTGAG
CGTCAGACCCCGTAGAAAAGATCAAAGGATCTTCTTGAGATCCTTTTTTTCTGCGCGTAATCTGCTGCTT
GCAAACAAAAAAACCACCGCTACCAGCGGTGGTTTGTTTGCCGGATCAAGAGCTACCAACTCTTTTTCCG
AAGGTAACTGGCTTCAGCAGAGCGCAGATACCAAATACTGTCCTTCTAGTGTAGCCGTAGTTAGGCCACC
ACTTCAAGAACTCTGTAGCACCGCCTACATACCTCGCTCTGCTAATCCTGTTACCAGTGGCTGCTGCCAG
TGGCGATAAGTCGTGTCTTACCGGGTTGGACTCAAGACGATAGTTACCGGATAAGGCGCAGCGGTCGGGC
TGAACGGGGGGTTCGTGCACACAGCCCAGCTTGGAGCGAACGACCTACACCGAACTGAGATACCTACAGC
GTGAGCTATGAGAAAGCGCCACGCTTCCCGAAGGGAGAAAGGCGGACAGGTATCCGGTAAGCGGCAGGGT
CGGAACAGGAGAGCGCACGAGGGAGCTTCCAGGGGGAAACGCCTGGTATCTTTATAGTCCTGTCGGGTTT
CGCCACCTCTGACTTGAGCGTCGATTTTTGTGATGCTCGTCAGGGGGGCGGAGCCTATGGAAAAACGCCA
GCAACGCGGCCTTTTTACGGTTCCTGGCCTTTTGCTGGCCTTTTGCTCACATGTTCTTTCCTGCGTTATC
CCCTGATTCTGTGGATAACCGTATTACCGCCTTTGAGTGAGCTGATACCGCTCGCCGCAGCCGAACGACC
GAGCGCAGCGAGTCAGTGAGCGAGGAAGCGGAAGAGCGCCTGATGCGGTATTTTCTCCTTACGCATCTGT
GCGGTATTTCACACCGCAATGGTGCACTCTCAGTACAATCTGCTCTGATGCCGCATAGTTAAGCCAGTAT
ACACTCCGCTATCGCTACGTGACTGGGTCATGGCTGCGCCCCGACACCCGCCAACACCCGCTGACGCGCC
CTGACGGGCTTGTCTGCTCCCGGCATCCGCTTACAGACAAGCTGTGACCGTCTCCGGGAGCTGCATGTGT
CAGAGGTTTTCACCGTCATCACCGAAACGCGCGAGGCAGCTGCGGTAAAGCTCATCAGCGTGGTCGTGAA
GCGATTCACAGATGTCTGCCTGTTCATCCGCGTCCAGCTCGTTGAGTTTCTCCAGAAGCGTTAATGTCTG
GCTTCTGATAAAGCGGGCCATGTTAAGGGCGGTTTTTTCCTGTTTGGTCACTGATGCCTCCGTGTAAGGG
GGATTTCTGTTCATGGGGGTAATGATACCGATGAAACGAGAGAGGATGCTCACGATACGGGTTACTGATG
ATGAACATGCCCGGTTACTGGAACGTTGTGAGGGTAAACAACTGGCGGTATGGATGCGGCGGGACCAGAG
AAAAATCACTCAGGGTCAATGCCAGCGCTTCGTTAATACAGATGTAGGTGTTCCACAGGGTAGCCAGCAG
CATCCTGCGATGCAGATCCGGAACATAATGGTGCAGGGCGCTGACTTCCGCGTTTCCAGACTTTACGAAA
CACGGAAACCGAAGACCATTCATGTTGTTGCTCAGGTCGCAGACGTTTTGCAGCAGCAGTCGCTTCACGT
TCGCTCGCGTATCGGTGATTCATTCTGCTAACCAGTAAGGCAACCCCGCCAGCCTAGCCGGGTCCTCAAC
GACAGGAGCACGATCATGCGCACCCGTGGGGCCGCCATGCCGGCGATAATGGCCTGCTTCTCGCCGAAAC
GTTTGGTGGCGGGACCAGTGACGAAGGCTTGAGCGAGGGCGTGCAAGATTCCGAATACCGCAAGCGACAG
GCCGATCATCGTCGCGCTCCAGCGAAAGCGGTCCTCGCCGAAAATGACCCAGAGCGCTGCCGGCACCTGT
CCTACGAGTTGCATGATAAAGAAGACAGTCATAAGTGCGGCGACGATAGTCATGCCCCGCGCCCACCGGA
AGGAGCTGACTGGGTTGAAGGCTCTCAAGGGCATCGGTCGAGATCCCGGTGCCTAATGAGTGAGCTAACT
TACATTAATTGCGTTGCGCTCACTGCCCGCTTTCCAGTCGGGAAACCTGTCGTGCCAGCTGCATTAATGA
ATCGGCCAACGCGCGGGGAGAGGCGGTTTGCGTATTGGGCGCCAGGGTGGTTTTTCTTTTCACCAGTGAG
ACGGGCAACAGCTGATTGCCCTTCACCGCCTGGCCCTGAGAGAGTTGCAGCAAGCGGTCCACGCTGGTTT
GCCCCAGCAGGCGAAAATCCTGTTTGATGGTGGTTAACGGCGGGATATAACATGAGCTGTCTTCGGTATC
GTCGTATCCCACTACCGAGATATCCGCACCAACGCGCAGCCCGGACTCGGTAATGGCGCGCATTGCGCCC
AGCGCCATCTGATCGTTGGCAACCAGCATCGCAGTGGGAACGATGCCCTCATTCAGCATTTGCATGGTTT
GTTGAAAACCGGACATGGCACTCCAGTCGCCTTCCCGTTCCGCTATCGGCTGAATTTGATTGCGAGTGAG
ATATTTATGCCAGCCAGCCAGACGCAGACGCGCCGAGACAGAACTTAATGGGCCCGCTAACAGCGCGATT
TGCTGGTGACCCAATGCGACCAGATGCTCCACGCCCAGTCGCGTACCGTCTTCATGGGAGAAAATAATAC
TGTTGATGGGTGTCTGGTCAGAGACATCAAGAAATAACGCCGGAACATTAGTGCAGGCAGCTTCCACAGC
AATGGCATCCTGGTCATCCAGCGGATAGTTAATGATCAGCCCACTGACGCGTTGCGCGAGAAGATTGTGC
ACCGCCGCTTTACAGGCTTCGACGCCGCTTCGTTCTACCATCGACACCACCACGCTGGCACCCAGTTGAT
CGGCGCGAGATTTAATCGCCGCGACAATTTGCGACGGCGCGTGCAGGGCCAGACTGGAGGTGGCAACGCC
AATCAGCAACGACTGTTTGCCCGCCAGTTGTTGTGCCACGCGGTTGGGAATGTAATTCAGCTCCGCCATC
GCCGCTTCCACTTTTTCCCGCGTTTTCGCAGAAACGTGGCTGGCCTGGTTCACCACGCGGGAAACGGTCT
GATAAGAGACACCGGCATACTCTGCGACATCGTATAACGTTACTGGTTTCACATTCACCACCCTGAATTG
ACTCTCTTCCGGGCGCTATCATGCCATACCGCGAAAGGTTTTGCGCCATTCGATGGTGTCCGGGATCTCG
ACGCTCTCCCTTATGCGACTCCTGCATTAGGAAGCAGCCCAGTAGTAGGTTGAGGCCGTTGAGCACCGCC
GCCGCAAGGAATGGTGCATGCAAGGAGATGGCGCCCAACAGTCCCCCGGCCACGGGGCCTGCCACCATAC
CCACGCCGAAACAAGCGCTCATGAGCCCGAAGTGGCGAGCCCGATCTTCCCCATCGGTGATGTCGGCGAT
ATAGGCGCCAGCAACCGCACCTGTGGCGCCGGTGATGCCGGCCACGATGCGTCCGGCGTAGAGGATCGAG
ATCTCGATCCCGCGAAATTAATACGACTCACTATAGGGGAATTGTGAGCGGATAACAATTCCCCTCTAGA
AATAATTTTGTTTAACTTTAAGAAGGAGATATACCATGGGCAGCAGCCATCATCATCATCATCACAGCAG
CGGCCTGGTGCCGCGCGGCAGCCATATGGCTAGCGCTACCGGTCGCCACCTTATGGTGAGCAAGGGCGAG
GAGCTGTTCACCGGGGTGGTGCCCATCCTGGTCGAGCTGGACGGCGACGTAAACGGCCACAAGTTCAGCG
TGTCCGGCGAGGGCGAGGGCGATGCCACCTACGGCAAGCTGACCCTGAAGTTCATCTGCACCACCGGCAA
GCTGCCCGTGCCCTGGCCCACCCTCGTGACCACCCTGACCTACGGCGTGCAGTGCTTCAGCCGCTACCCC
GACCACATGAAGCAGCACGACTTCTTCAAGTCCGCCATGCCCGAAGGCTACGTCCAGGAGCGCACCATCT
TCTTCAAGGACGACGGCAACTACAAGACCCGCGCCGAGGTGAAGTTCGAGGGCGACACCCTGGTGAACCG
CATCGAGCTGAAGGGCATCGACTTCAAGGAGGACGGCAACATCCTGGGGCACAAGCTGGAGTACAACTAC
AACAGCCACAACGTCTATATCATGGCCGACAAGCAGAAGAACGGCATCAAGGTGAACTTCAAGATCCGCC
ACAACATCGAGGACGGCAGCGTGCAGCTCGCCGACCACTACCAGCAGAACACCCCCATCGGCGACGGCCC
CGTGCTGCTGCCCGACAACCACTACCTGAGCACCCAGTCCGCCCTGAGCAAAGACCCCAACGAGAAGCGC
GATCACATGGTCCTGCTGGAGTTCGTGACCGCCGCCGGGATCACTCTCGGCATGGACGAGCTGTACAAGT
CCGGAATGGGAAAGAAGACCAAGAGGACAGCCGACAGCTCTTCTTCAGAGGATGAGGAGGAATATGTGGT
GGAAAAGGTGTTGGACAGGCGCATGGTTAAGGGGCAAGTGGAATATCTGTTGAAGTGGAAAGGCTTTTCT
GAGGAGCACAATACTTGGGAACCTGAGAAGAACTTGGATTGTCCTGAACTAATTTCTGAGTTTATGAAAA
AGTATAAGAAGATGAAGGAGGGTGAAAACAATAAGCCCAGGGAGAAATCAGAAGGAAACAAGAGGAAATC
CAGTTTCTCCAACAGCGCTGATGATATTAAATCTAAAAAAAAGAGAGAGCAAAGCAATGATATCGCTCGG
GGCTTTGAGAGAGGACTGGAACCAGAAAAGATCATCGGAGCAACAGATTCCTGCGGTGACTTAATGTTCT
TAATGAAATGGAAAGACACAGATGAAGCTGACCTGGTTCTTGCAAAAGAAGCTAACGTGAAGTGTCCACA
GATTGTGATAGCATTTTATGAAGAGAGACTGACGTGGCACGCATATCCAGAGGATGCGGAAAACAAAGAA
AAAGAAAGCGCGAAGAGCTAAGGATCCGAATTCGAGCTCCGTCGACAAGCTTGCGGCCGCACTCGAGCAC
CACCACCACCACCACTGAGATCCGGCTGCTAACAAAGCCCGAAAGGAAGCTGAGTTGGCTGCTGCCACCG
CTGAGCAATAACTAGCATAACCCCTTGGGGCCTCTAAACGGGTCTTGAGGGGTTTTTTGCTGAAAGGAGG
AACTATATCCGGATTGGCGA
